>Addgene plasmid #26080 | pBTBXh-4 | depositor full sequence | sequence record 12244 | Author sequence
AACCATCATCATCATCATCATTAGAAGCTTGATATCATTCAGGACGAGCCTCAGACTCCAGCGTAACTGG
ACTGAAAACAAACTAAAGCGCCCTTGTGGCGCTTTAGTTTTGTTCCGCGGCCACCGGCTGGCTCGCTTCG
CTCGGCCCGTGGACAACCCTGCTGGACAAGCTGATGGACAGGCTGCGCCTGCCCACGAGCTTGACCACAG
GGATTGCCCACCGGCTACCCAGCCTTCGACCACATACCCACCGGCTCCAACTGCGCGGCCTGCGGCCTTG
CCCCATCAATTTTTTTAATTTTCTCTGGGGAAAAGCCTCCGGCCTGCGGCCTGCGCGCTTCGCTTGCCGG
TTGGACACCAAGTGGAAGGCGGGTCAAGGCTCGCGCAGCGACCGCGCAGCGGCTTGGCCTTGACGCGCCT
GGAACGACCCAAGCCTATGCGAGTGGGGGCAGTCGAAGGCGAAGCCCGCCCGCCTGCCCCCCGAGCCTCA
CGGCGGCGAGTGCGGGGGTTCCAAGGGGGCAGCGCCACCTTGGGCAAGGCCGAAGGCCGCGCAGTCGATC
AACAAGCCCCGGAGGGGCCACTTTTTGCCGGAGGGGGAGCCGCGCCGAAGGCGTGGGGGAACCCCGCAGG
GGTGCCCTTCTTTGGGCACCAAAGAACTAGATATAGGGCGAAATGCGAAAGACTTAAAAATCAACAACTT
AAAAAAGGGGGGTACGCAACAGCTCATTGCGGCACCCCCCGCAATAGCTCATTGCGTAGGTTAAAGAAAA
TCTGTAATTGACTGCCACTTTTACGCAACGCATAATTGTTGTCGCGCTGCCGAAAAGTTGCAGCTGATTG
CGCATGGTGCCGCAACCGTGCGGCACCCTACCGCATGGAGATAAGCATGGCCACGCAGTCCAGAGAAATC
GGCATTCAAGCCAAGAACAAGCCCGGTCACTGGGTGCAAACGGAACGCAAAGCGCATGAGGCGTGGGCCG
GGCTTATTGCGAGGAAACCCACGGCGGCAATGCTGCTGCATCACCTCGTGGCGCAGATGGGCCACCAGAA
CGCCGTGGTGGTCAGCCAGAAGACACTTTCCAAGCTCATCGGACGTTCTTTGCGGACGGTCCAATACGCA
GTCAAGGACTTGGTGGCCGAGCGCTGGATCTCCGTCGTGAAGCTCAACGGCCCCGGCACCGTGTCGGCCT
ACGTGGTCAATGACCGCGTGGCGTGGGGCCAGCCCCGCGACCAGTTGCGCCTGTCGGTGTTCAGTGCCGC
CGTGGTGGTTGATCACGACGACCAGGACGAATCGCTGTTGGGGCATGGCGACCTGCGCCGCATCCCGACC
CTGTATCCGGGCGAGCAGCAACTACCGACCGGCCCCGGCGAGGAGCCGCCCAGCCAGCCCGGCATTCCGG
GCATGGAACCAGACCTGCCAGCCTTGACCGAAACGGAGGAATGGGAACGGCGCGGGCAGCAGCGCCTGCC
GATGCCCGATGAGCCGTGTTTTCTGGACGATGGCGAGCCGTTGGAGCCGCCGACACGGGTCACGCTGCCG
CGCCGGTAGTACGTAAGAGGTTCCAACTTTCACCATAATGAAATAAGATCACTACCGGGCGTATTTTTTG
AGTTATCGAGATTTTCAGGAGCTAAGGAAGCTAAAATGAAATCTAACAATGCGCTCATCGTCATCCTCGG
CACCGTCACCCTGGATGCTGTAGGCATAGGCTTGGTTATGCCGGTACTGCCGGGCCTCTTGCGGGATATC
GTCCATTCCGACAGCATCGCCAGTCACTATGGCGTGCTGCTAGCGCTATATGCGTTGATGCAATTTCTAT
GCGCACCCGTTCTCGGAGCACTGTCCGACCGCTTTGGCCGCCGCCCAGTCCTGCTCGCTTCGCTACTTGG
AGCCACTATCGACTACGCGATCATGGCGACCACACCCGTCCTGTGGATCCTCTACGCCGGACGCATCGTG
GCCGGCATCACCGGCGCCACAGGTGCGGTTGCTGGCGCCTATATCGCCGACATCACCGATGGGGAAGATC
GGGCTCGCCACTTCGGGCTCATGAGCGCTTGTTTCGGCGTGGGTATGGTGGCAGGCCCCGTGGCCGGGGG
ACTGTTGGGCGCCATCTCCTTGCATGCACCATTCCTTGCGGCGGCGGTGCTCAACGGCCTCAACCTACTA
CTGGGCTGCTTCCTAATGCAGGAGTCGCATAAGGGAGAGCGTCGACCGATGCCCTTGAGAGCCTTCAACC
CAGTCAGCTCCTTCCGGTGGGCGCGGGGCATGACTATCGTCGCCGCACTTATGACTGTCTTCTTTATCAT
GCAACTCGTAGGACAGGTGCCGGCAGCGCTCTGGGTCATTTTCGGCGAGGACCGCTTTCGCTGGAGCGCG
ACGATGATCGGCCTGTCGCTTGCGGTATTCGGAATCTTGCACGCCCTCGCTCAAGCCTTCGTCACTGGTC
CCGCCACCAAACGTTTCGGCGAGAAGCAGGCCATTATCGCCGGCATGGCGGCCGACGCGCTGGGCTACGT
CTTGCTGGCGTTCGCGACGCGAGGCTGGATGGCCTTCCCCATTATGATTCTTCTCGCTTCCGGCGGCATC
GGGATGCCCGCGTTGCAGGCCATGCTGTCCAGGCAGGTAGATGACGACCATCAGGGACAGCTTCAAGGAT
CGCTCGCGGCTCTTACCAGCCTAACTTCGATCACTGGACCGCTGATCGTCACGGCGATTTATGCCGCCTC
GGCGAGCACATGGAACGGGTTGGCATGGATTGTAGGCGCCGCCCTATACCTTGTCTGCCTCCCCGCGTTG
CGTCGCGGTGCATGGAGCCGGGCCACCTCGACCTGAATGGAAGGGATCCCCCTCAAGTCAAAAGCCTCCG
GTCGGAGGCTTTTGACTTTCTGCTATGGAGGTCAGGTATGATTTTTATGACAACTTGACGGCTACATCAT
TCACTTTTTCTTCACAACCGGCACGGAACTCGCTCGGGCTGGCCCCGGTGCATTTTTTAAATACCCGCGA
GAAATAGAGTTGATCGTCAAAACCAACATTGCGACCGACGGTGGCGATAGGCATCCGGGTGGTGCTCAAA
AGCAGCTTCGCCTGGCTGATACGTTGGTCCTCGCGCCAGCTTAAGACGCTAATCCCTAACTGCTGGCGGA
AAAGATGTGACAGACGCGACGGCGACAAGCAAACATGCTGTGCGACGCTGGCGATATCAAAATTGCTGTC
TGCCAGGTGATCGCTGATGTACTGACAAGCCTCGCGTACCCGATTATCCATCGGTGGATGGAGCGACTCG
TTAATCGCTTCCATGCGCCGCAGTAACAATTGCTCAAGCAGATTTATCGCCAGCAGCTCCGAATAGCGCC
CTTCCCCTTGCCCGGCGTTAATGATTTGCCCAAACAGGTCGCTGAAATGCGGCTGGTGCGCTTCATCCGG
GCGAAAGAACCCCGTATTGGCAAATATTGACGGCCAGTTAAGCCATTCATGCCAGTAGGCGCGCGGACGA
AAGTAAACCCACTGGTGATACCATTCGCGAGCCTCCGGATGACGACCGTAGTGATGAATCTCTCCTGGCG
GGAACAGCAAAATATCACCCGGTCGGCAAACAAATTCTCGTCCCTGATTTTTCACCACCCCCTGACCGCG
AATGGTGAGATTGAGAATATAACCTTTCATTCCCAGCGGTCGGTCGATAAAAAAATCGAGATAACCGTTG
GCCTCAATCGGCGTTAAACCCGCCACCAGATGGGCATTAAACGAGTATCCCGGCAGCAGGGGATCATTTT
GCGCTTCAGCCATACTTTTCATACTCCCGCCATTCAGAGAAGAAACCAATTGTCCATATTGCATCAGACA
TTGCCGTCACTGCGTCTTTTACTGGCTCTTCTCGCTAACCAAACCGGTAACCCCGCTTATTAAAAGCATT
CTGTAACAAAGCGGGACCAAAGCCATGACAAAAACGCGTAACAAAAGTGTCTATAATCACGGCAGAAAAG
TCCACATTGATTATTTGCACGGCGTCACACTTTGCTATGCCATAGCATTTTTATCCATAAGATTAGCGGA
TCCTACCTGACGCTTTTTATCGCAACTCTCTACTGTTTCTCCATACCCGTTTTTTTGGGCTAGCACCGCC
TATCTCGTGTGAGATAGGCGGAGATACGAACTTTAAGAAGGAGATATACCCATGGTAAAATGGTCAGTAT
TGAGCGATATCTAGAGAATTCGTT
Features (pLannotate 1.2.2; 9 found; start..end, strand, type, name):
      4..21      +  CDS            capTEV™ (fragment): composite tag for in vivo biotinylation, TEV protease cleavage, and 6xHis tagging
     75..111     -  terminator     soxR terminator: bidirectional E. coli soxR transcription terminator
    117..886     +  rep_origin     pBBR1 oriV: replication origin of the broad-host-range plasmid pBBR1 from Bordetella bronchiseptica; requires the pBBR1 Rep protein for replication
    887..1549    +  CDS            pBBR1 Rep: replication protein for the broad-host-range plasmid pBBR1 from Bordetella bronchiseptica
   1551..1645    +  promoter       cat promoter (fragment): promoter of the E. coli cat gene encoding chloramphenicol acetyltransferase
   1646..2833    +  CDS            tetA: TCR3_ECOLX - Experimental evidence at protein level: Swiss-Prot protein existence level 1. Resistance to tetracycline by an active tetracycline efflux. This is an energy-dependent process that decreases the accumulation of the antibiotic in whole cells. This protein functions as a metal- tetracycline/H(+) antiporter. From Escherichia coli. This protein is used as a marker in many commonly used cloning vectors, such as pBR322 and pACYC184.
   2856..2887    -  terminator     tonB terminator: bidirectional E. coli tonB-P14 transcription terminator
   2915..3793    -  CDS            araC: L-arabinose regulatory protein; araC
   3820..4104    +  promoter       araBAD promoter: araBAD; promoter of the L-arabinose operon of E. coli; the araC regulatory gene is transcribed in the opposite direction (Guzman et al., 1995)
