[The description below was written by a language model from this plasmid's Addgene catalogue record and pLannotate feature annotations shown in this document.]
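Description:
pBTBXh-4 is an empty bacterial expression backbone of 4,224 bp, built as part of a set of broad-host-range vectors for protein expression across Gram-negative hosts. Replication depends on the pBBR1 system from Bordetella bronchiseptica. The plasmid carries both the pBBR1 oriV and the gene for the pBBR1 Rep protein that the origin requires, so the replicon is self-contained and can be maintained in many Gram-negative species besides E. coli. The record lists the copy number as unknown. Selection is by tetracycline, through a tetA efflux pump gene (a metal-tetracycline/H+ antiporter). This gene sits directly downstream of a fragment of the cat promoter, which appears to drive its expression, and it is followed by the bidirectional tonB terminator.

The expression module is the L-arabinose-inducible araBAD promoter paired with a divergently transcribed araC regulator gene. AraC represses the promoter in the absence of arabinose and activates it when the sugar is present, giving titratable control of a cloned gene. No insert is present. The cloning sites recorded are NheI on the 5′ side and HincII on the 3′ side, downstream of the promoter. An open reading frame inserted in frame would acquire the C-terminal His tag encoded on the backbone. The feature table marks this tag as a short fragment matching the 6xHis portion of a composite tag, located just past the plasmid's numbering origin. The bidirectional soxR terminator follows and would end transcription of the expression cassette. The depositor notes a single extra G in a non-coding region relative to the repository's quality-control sequence. The comment as worded says this "does affect function", which may be a typographical slip, but the record does not clarify it.
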