Addgene plasmid #26080: pBTBXh-4
Purpose: (Empty Backbone)
Depositing lab: Ryan Gill. Depositing organization: University of Colorado, Boulder. Publication: Broad-host-range vectors for protein expression across gram negative hosts. Prior JE, Lynch MD, Gill RT. Biotechnol Bioeng. 2010 Jun 1. 106(2):326-32. 10.1002/bit.22695 PubMed 20148414.
Backbone
  Vector backbone: pBTBXh-4
  Backbone size (bp): 4224
  Vector type: Bacterial Expression
Growth in bacteria
  Bacterial resistance: Tetracycline, 10 μg/mL
  Growth temperature: 37°C
  Growth strain: DH5alpha
  Copy number: Unknown
Gene/Insert
  Gene/Insert name: None
  Tag / fusion protein: His (C terminal on backbone)
  Cloning method: Restriction Enzyme; 5′ cloning site NheI (unknown if destroyed); 3′ cloning site HincII (unknown if destroyed)
  Sequencing primers: 5′ atacccgttt ttttgggcta
Terms and licenses: Academic/Nonprofit Terms; Industry Terms: Not Available to Industry
Depositor comments: There is an extra G in the middle of the alignment between Addgene's quality control sequence and the author's sequence. This discrepancy is in a non-coding region and does affect function.
How to cite: pBTBXh-4 was a gift from Ryan Gill (Addgene plasmid # 26080 ; http://n2t.net/addgene:26080 ; RRID:Addgene_26080)
