>Addgene plasmid #26080 | pBTBXh-4 | addgene partial sequence | sequence record 32162 | 26080 with pBT-3 5'-tggtcagtattgagcgatat
TCATCATCATCATCATTAGAGCTTGATATCATTCAGGACGAGCCTCAGACTCCAGCGTAACTGGACTGAA
AACAAACTAAAGCGCCCTTGTGGCGCTTTAGTTTTGTTCCGCGGCCACCGGCTGGCTCGCTTCGCTCGGC
CCGTGGACAACCCTGCTGGACAAGCTGATGGACAGGCTGCGCCTGCCCACGAGCTTGACCACAGGGATTG
CCCACCGGCTACCCAGCCTTCGACCACATACCCACCGGCTCCAACTGCGCGGCCTGCGGCCTTGCCCCAT
CAATTTTTTTAATTTTCTCTGGGGAAAAGCCTCCGGCCTGCGGCCTGCGCGCTTCGCTTGCCGGTTGGAC
ACCAAGTGGAAGGCGGGTCAAGGCTCGCGCAGCGACCGCGCAGCGGCTTGGCCTTGACGCGCCTGGAACG
ACCCAAGCCTATGCGAGTGGGGGCAGTCGAAGGGCGAAGCCCGCCCGCCTGCCCCCCGAGCCTCACGGCG
GCGAGTGCGGGGGTTCCAAGGGGGCAGCGCCACCTTGGGCAAGGCCGAAGGCCGCGCAGTCGATCAACAA
GCCCCGGAGGGGCCACTTTTTGCCGGAGGGGGAGCCGCGCCGAAGGCGTGGGGG
